Addgene plasmid #229194: lvl1-S1S2 [backbone]
Purpose: (Empty Backbone) lvl 1 backbone
Depositing lab: Ron Weiss. Depositing organization: Massachusetts Institute of Technology. Publication: A platform for rapid prototyping of synthetic gene networks in mammalian cells. Duportet X, Wroblewska L, Guye P, Li Y, Eyquem J, Rieders J, Rimchala T, Batt G, Weiss R. Nucleic Acids Res. 2014 Dec 1;42(21):13440-51. doi: 10.1093/nar/gku1082. Epub 2014 Nov 5. PubMed 25378321.
Backbone
  Vector backbone: lvl1 [backbone]
  Vector type: Synthetic Biology
Growth in bacteria
  Bacterial resistance: Ampicillin, 100 μg/mL
  Growth temperature: 37°C
  Growth strain: DH5alpha
  Copy number: High Copy
Gene/Insert
  Gene/Insert name: None
Terms and licenses: Academic/Nonprofit Terms; Industry Terms: Not Available to Industry
Depositor comments: lvl 1 Pos S1S2 This plasmid is slightly modified from the version used in Duportet et al. 2014, but does not have any functional differences.
How to cite: lvl1-S1S2 [backbone] was a gift from Ron Weiss (Addgene plasmid # 229194 ; http://n2t.net/addgene:229194 ; RRID:Addgene_229194)
