[The description below was written by a language model from this plasmid's Addgene catalogue record and pLannotate feature annotations shown in this document.]
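Description:
lvl1-S1S2 is an empty level 1 backbone from a hierarchical, modular cloning platform built for rapid prototyping of synthetic gene networks in mammalian cells. It is catalogued as a synthetic biology vector with no insert, and the depositor labels it as the level 1 vector for position "S1S2", which presumably refers to the flanking sequences that set where a unit built in this backbone sits in a later multi-unit assembly. The record does not describe those sites, and they are not annotated in the feature table. The depositor also notes that the plasmid is slightly modified from the published version, with no functional differences.

The sequenced plasmid is compact, at about 3.2 kb. It is propagated in E. coli through a high-copy ColE1/pUC-type origin and selected with ampicillin via a β-lactamase gene under its native bla promoter. The rest of the plasmid is a bacterial mRFP1 cassette. It begins with a BioBrick prefix, followed by a short promoter region containing a tet operator. The annotation software matched part of this region to a fragment of a doxycycline-regulated H1 promoter variant, but this most likely just reflects the shared tetO sequence of a small TetR-repressible bacterial promoter. The mRFP1 coding sequence comes next and is closed by the rrnB T1 and T7Te terminators. A putative bacterial terminator upstream insulates the cassette from the resistance gene.

In backbones of this kind, a red fluorescent cassette typically acts as a visual dropout marker: colonies that keep the parental vector turn red, while those in which assembled parts have replaced the cassette stay white. The record does not state this role explicitly. No mammalian promoter, polyadenylation signal or mammalian selection marker is annotated, so these elements would have to come from the parts cloned into the backbone.
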