Features (pLannotate 1.2.2; 10 found; start..end, strand, type, name):
     19..607     -  rep_origin     ori: high-copy-number ColE1/pMB1/pBR322/pUC origin of replication
    778..1638    -  CDS            AmpR: β-lactamase; bla; confers resistance to ampicillin, carbenicillin, and related antibiotics
   1639..1743    -  promoter       AmpR promoter: bla
   1867..1910    -  terminator     bacterial terminator: putative bacterial transcription terminator
   1913..1934    +  misc_feature   BioBrick prefix: BioBrick prefix for parts that do not start with "ATG"
   1935..1953    +  protein_bind   tet operator: tetO; bacterial operator O2 for the tetR and tetA genes tetracycline repressor TetR
   1959..1978    +  promoter       H1-2O2 promoter (fragment): doxycycline-inducible variant of the human H1 RNA promoter (Henriksen et al., 2007)
   2015..2689    +  CDS            mRFP1: mRFP1 is a basic (constitutively fluorescent) red fluorescent protein published in 2002, derived from Discosoma sp.. It is reported to be a somewhat slowly-maturing monomer with low acid sensitivity.
   2737..2808    +  terminator     rrnB T1 terminator: transcription terminator T1 from the E. coli rrnB gene
   2824..2851    +  terminator     T7Te terminator: phage T7 early transcription terminator
>Addgene plasmid #229194 | lvl1-S1S2 [backbone] | addgene full sequence | sequence record 459783 | Addgene NGS Result
GGCCGCGTTGCTGGCGTTTTTCCATAGGCTCCGCCCCCCTGACGAGCATCACAAAAATCGACGCTCAAGT
CAGAGGTGGCGAAACCCGACAGGACTATAAAGATACCAGGCGTTTCCCCCTGGAAGCTCCCTCGTGCGCT
CTCCTGTTCCGACCCTGCCGCTTACCGGATACCTGTCCGCCTTTCTCCCTTCGGGAAGCGTGGCGCTTTC
TCATAGCTCACGCTGTAGGTATCTCAGTTCGGTGTAGGTCGTTCGCTCCAAGCTGGGCTGTGTGCACGAA
CCCCCCGTTCAGCCCGACCGCTGCGCCTTATCCGGTAACTATCGTCTTGAGTCCAACCCGGTAAGACACG
ACTTATCGCCACTGGCAGCAGCCACTGGTAACAGGATTAGCAGAGCGAGGTATGTAGGCGGTGCTACAGA
GTTCTTGAAGTGGTGGCCTAACTACGGCTACACTAGAAGAACAGTATTTGGTATCTGCGCTCTGCTGAAG
CCAGTTACCTTCGGAAAAAGAGTTGGTAGCTCTTGATCCGGCAAACAAACCACCGCTGGTAGCGGTGGTT
TTTTTGTTTGCAAGCAGCAGATTACGCGCAGAAAAAAAGGATCTCAAGAAGATCCTTTGATCTTTTCTAC
GGGGTCTGACGCTCAGTGGAACGAAAACTCACGTTAAGGGATTTTGGTCATGAGATTATCAAAAAGGATC
TTCACCTAGATCCTTTTAAATTAAAAATGAAGTTTTAAATCAATCTAAAGTATATATGAGTAAACTTGGT
CTGACAGTTACCAATGCTTAATCAGTGAGGCACCTATCTCAGCGATCTGTCTATTTCGTTCATCCATAGT
TGCCTGACTCCCCGTCGTGTAGATAACTACGATACGGGAGGGCTTACCATCTGGCCCCAGTGCTGCAATG
ATACCGCGAGAACCACGCTCACCGGCTCCAGATTTATCAGCAATAAACCAGCCAGCCGGAAGGGCCGAGC
GCAGAAGTGGTCCTGCAACTTTATCCGCCTCCATCCAGTCTATTAATTGTTGCCGGGAAGCTAGAGTAAG
TAGTTCGCCAGTTAATAGTTTGCGCAACGTTGTTGCCATTGCTACAGGCATCGTGGTGTCACGCTCGTCG
TTTGGTATGGCTTCATTCAGCTCCGGTTCCCAACGATCAAGGCGAGTTACATGATCCCCCATGTTGTGCA
AAAAAGCGGTTAGCTCCTTCGGTCCTCCGATCGTTGTCAGAAGTAAGTTGGCCGCAGTGTTATCACTCAT
GGTTATGGCAGCACTGCATAATTCTCTTACTGTCATGCCATCCGTAAGATGCTTTTCTGTGACTGGTGAG
TACTCAACCAAGTCATTCTGAGAATAGTGTATGCGGCGACCGAGTTGCTCTTGCCCGGCGTCAATACGGG
ATAATACCGCGCCACATAGCAGAACTTTAAAAGTGCTCATCATTGGAAAACGTTCTTCGGGGCGAAAACT
CTCAAGGATCTTACCGCTGTTGAGATCCAGTTCGATGTAACCCACTCGTGCACCCAACTGATCTTCAGCA
TCTTTTACTTTCACCAGCGTTTCTGGGTGAGCAAAAACAGGAAGGCAAAATGCCGCAAAAAAGGGAATAA
GGGCGACACGGAAATGTTGAATACTCATACTCTTCCTTTTTCAATATTATTGAAGCATTTATCAAGGTTA
TTGTCTCATGAGCGGATACATATTTGAATGTATTTAGAAAAATAAACAAATAGGGGTTCCGCGCACGAAT
TGGCCAGCGCTGCATTACCCTGTTATCCCTAACCGGTTTACCGAGCTCTTATTGGTTTTCAAACTTCATT
GACTGTGCCGCTCTTCAACCGGAGTGAGACCGTATCACGAGGCAGAATTTCAGATAAAAAAAATCCTTAG
CTTTCGCTAAGGATGATTTCTGGAATTCGCGGCCGCTTCTAGAGTCCCTATCAGTGATAGAGATTGACAT
CCCTATCAGTGATAGAGATACTGAGCACTACTAGAGAAAGAGGAGAAATACTAGATGGCTTCCTCCGAAG
ACGTTATCAAAGAGTTCATGCGTTTCAAAGTTCGTATGGAAGGTTCCGTTAACGGTCACGAGTTCGAAAT
CGAAGGTGAAGGTGAAGGTCGTCCGTACGAAGGTACCCAGACCGCTAAACTGAAAGTTACCAAAGGTGGT
CCGCTGCCGTTCGCTTGGGACATCCTGTCCCCGCAGTTCCAGTACGGTTCCAAAGCTTACGTTAAACACC
CGGCTGACATCCCGGACTACCTGAAACTGTCCTTCCCGGAAGGTTTCAAATGGGAACGTGTTATGAACTT
CGAAGACGGTGGTGTTGTTACCGTTACCCAGGACTCCTCCCTGCAAGACGGTGAGTTCATCTACAAAGTT
AAACTGCGTGGTACCAACTTCCCGTCCGACGGTCCGGTTATGCAGAAAAAAACCATGGGTTGGGAAGCTT
CCACCGAACGTATGTACCCGGAAGACGGTGCTCTGAAAGGTGAAATCAAAATGCGTCTGAAACTGAAAGA
CGGTGGTCACTACGACGCTGAAGTTAAAACCACCTACATGGCTAAAAAACCGGTTCAGCTGCCGGGTGCT
TACAAAACCGACATCAAACTGGACATCACCTCCCACAACGAAGACTACACCATCGTTGAACAGTACGAAC
GTGCTGAAGGTCGTCACTCCACCGGTGCTTAATAACGCTGATAGTGCTAGTGTAGATCGCTACTAGAGCC
AGGCATCAAATAAAACGAAAGGCTCAGTCGAAAGACTGGGCCTTTCGTTTTATCTGTTGTTTGTCGGTGA
ACGCTCTCTACTAGAGTCACACTGGCTCACCTTCGGGTGGGCCTTTCTGCGTTTATATACTAGTAGGATC
CTAACTCGACGTGCAGGCTTCCTCGCTCACTGACTCGCTGCGCTCGGTCGTTCGGCTGCGGCGAGCGGTA
TCAGCTCACTCAAAGGCGGTAATGGTCTCACGCTCGCTGAAGAGCGGTGCGTTTTTATGCTTGTAGTATT
GTATAATGTTTTTAAGATCCTTAATTAATAGGGATAACAGGGTAATATCTTGCCCTGCACGAATACCAGC
GACCCCTTGCCCAAATACTTGCCGTGGGCCTCGGCCTGAGAGCCAAAACACTTGATGCGGAAGAAGTCGG
TGCGCTCCTGCTTGTCGCCGGCATCGTTGCGCCACATCTAGGATCTGCCAGGAACCGTAAAAA
